LOCUS       Exported 4488 bp ds-DNA circular SYN 12-MAY-2021
DEFINITION  Gateway entry clone with codon-optimized ORF sequence for subcloning
            into custom expression vectors.
ACCESSION   .
VERSION     .
KEYWORDS    pDONR221_SLC27A1
SOURCE      synthetic DNA construct
  ORGANISM  synthetic DNA construct
REFERENCE   1 (bases 1 to 4488)
  TITLE     RESOLUTE consortium SLC collection
REFERENCE   2 (bases 1 to 4488)
  AUTHORS   .
  TITLE     Direct Submission
  JOURNAL   Exported May 12, 2021 from SnapGene Server 1.1.58
            http://www.snapgene.com
FEATURES             Location/Qualifiers
     source          1..4488
                     /organism="synthetic DNA construct"
                     /mol_type="other DNA"
     primer_bind     92..109
                     /label=L4440
                     /note="L4440 vector, forward primer"
     terminator      268..295
                     /label=rrnB T2 terminator
                     /note="transcription terminator T2 from the E. coli rrnB
                     gene"
     terminator      387..473
                     /gene="Escherichia coli rrnB"
                     /label=rrnB T1 terminator
                     /note="transcription terminator T1 from the E. coli rrnB
                     gene"
     primer_bind     522..544
                     /label=M13/pUC Forward
                     /note="In lacZ gene"
     primer_bind     536..553
                     /label=M13 Forward
                     /note="In lacZ gene. Also called M13-F20 or M13 (-21)
                     Forward"
     primer_bind     537..553
                     /label=M13 fwd
                     /note="common sequencing primer, one of multiple similar
                     variants"
     protein_bind    569..668
                     /gene="mutant version of attL"
                     /label=attL1
                     /bound_moiety="LR Clonase(TM)"
                     /note="recombination site for the Gateway(R) LR reaction"
     protein_bind    complement(2613..2712)
                     /gene="mutant version of attL"
                     /label=attL2
                     /bound_moiety="LR Clonase(TM)"
                     /note="recombination site for the Gateway(R) LR reaction"
     primer_bind     complement(2729..2748)
                     /label=T7
                     /note="T7 promoter, forward primer"
     promoter        complement(2730..2748)
                     /label=T7 promoter
                     /note="promoter for bacteriophage T7 RNA polymerase"
     primer_bind     complement(2753..2769)
                     /label=M13 rev
                     /note="common sequencing primer, one of multiple similar
                     variants"
     primer_bind     complement(2753..2769)
                     /label=M13 Reverse
                     /note="In lacZ gene. Also called M13-rev"
     primer_bind     complement(2871..2890)
                     /label=pENTR-R
                     /note="pENTR vectors, reverse primer"
     CDS             2882..3691
                     /codon_start=1
                     /gene="aph(3')-Ia"
                     /product="aminoglycoside phosphotransferase"
                     /label=KanR
                     /note="confers resistance to kanamycin in bacteria or G418
                     (Geneticin(R)) in eukaryotes"
                     /translation="MSHIQRETSRPRLNSNMDADLYGYKWARDNVGQSGATIYRLYGKP
                     DAPELFLKHGKGSVANDVTDEMVRLNWLTEFMPLPTIKHFIRTPDDAWLLTTAIPGKTA
                     FQVLEEYPDSGENIVDALAVFLRRLHSIPVCNCPFNSDRVFRLAQAQSRMNNGLVDASD
                     FDDERNGWPVEQVWKEMHKLLPFSPDSVVTHGDFSLDNLIFDEGKLIGCIDVGRVGIAD
                     RYQDLAILWNCLGEFSPSLQKRLFQKYGIDNPDMNKLQFHLMLDEFF"
     primer_bind     complement(2949..2968)
                     /label=Kan-R
                     /note="Kanamycin resistance gene, reverse primer"
     rep_origin      3838..4426
                     /direction=RIGHT
                     /label=ori
                     /note="high-copy-number ColE1/pMB1/pBR322/pUC origin of
                     replication"
     primer_bind     4327..4346
                     /label=pBR322ori-F
                     /note="pBR322 origin, forward primer"
ORIGIN
        1 ctttcctgcg ttatcccctg attctgtgga taaccgtatt accgcctttg agtgagctga
       61 taccgctcgc cgcagccgaa cgaccgagcg cagcgagtca gtgagcgagg aagcggaaga
      121 gcgcccaata cgcaaaccgc ctctccccgc gcgttggccg attcattaat gcagctggca
      181 cgacaggttt cccgactgga aagcgggcag tgagcgcaac gcaattaata cgcgtaccgc
      241 tagccaggaa gagtttgtag aaacgcaaaa aggccatccg tcaggatggc cttctgctta
      301 gtttgatgcc tggcagttta tggcgggcgt cctgcccgcc accctccggg ccgttgcttc
      361 acaacgttca aatccgctcc cggcggattt gtcctactca ggagagcgtt caccgacaaa
      421 caacagataa aacgaaaggc ccagtcttcc gactgagcct ttcgttttat ttgatgcctg
      481 gcagttccct actctcgcgt taacgctagc atggatgttt tcccagtcac gacgttgtaa
      541 aacgacggcc agtcttaagc tcgggcccca aataatgatt ttattttgac tgatagtgac
      601 ctgttcgttg caacacattg atgagcaatg cttttttata atgccaactt tgtacaaaaa
      661 agcaggctcc accatgaggg cacctggagc aggagcagca tccgtggtgt ctctggccct
      721 gctgtggctg ctgggactgc catggacctg gtccgccgca gccgccctgg gcgtgtatgt
      781 gggatctgga ggatggaggt tcctgaggat cgtgtgcaag acagcccgga gagatctgtt
      841 tggcctgagc gtgctgatca gggtgcgcct ggagctgagg cgccaccaga gggccggcca
      901 caccatcccc agaatcttcc aggcagtggt gcagaggcag cctgagagac tggccctggt
      961 ggatgcagga accggagagt gttggacatt tgcccagctg gacgcctact ccaacgccgt
     1021 ggccaatctg ttccggcagc tgggatttgc accaggcgac gtggtggcca tcttcctgga
     1081 gggcagaccc gagtttgtgg gactgtggct gggactggca aaggcaggaa tggaggccgc
     1141 cctgctgaac gtgaatctgc ggagagagcc tctggcattc tgcctgggca cctccggagc
     1201 aaaggccctg atctttggag gagagatggt ggcagcagtg gcagaggtga gcggacacct
     1261 gggcaagtcc ctgatcaagt tctgttctgg cgacctggga cctgagggaa tcctgccaga
     1321 cacccacctg ctggatcctc tgctgaagga ggcaagcaca gcaccactgg cacagatccc
     1381 ttccaaggga atggacgata ggctgttcta catctatacc agcggaacca caggactgcc
     1441 aaaggcagcc atcgtggtgc actcccggta ctatagaatg gccgcctttg gccaccacgc
     1501 atataggatg caggcagcag acgtgctgta cgattgcctg cccctgtatc actctgccgg
     1561 caacatcatc ggcgtgggcc agtgtctgat ctacggcctg accgtggtgc tgaggaagaa
     1621 gttcagcgcc tcccgctttt gggacgattg catcaagtac aattgtacag tggtgcagta
     1681 tatcggcgag atctgccggt acctgctgaa gcagccagtg agagaggcag agaggcgcca
     1741 ccgggtgaga ctggcagtgg gaaacggact gaggccagca atctgggagg agttcaccga
     1801 gaggtttggc gtgcgccaga tcggcgagtt ctatggcgcc acagagtgca actgtagcat
     1861 cgccaatatg gatggcaagg tcggctcctg tggctttaac tctaggatcc tgccccacgt
     1921 gtaccctatc cgcctggtga aagtgaatga ggataccatg gagctgctga gagacgccca
     1981 gggcctgtgc atcccatgtc aggcaggaga gccaggactg ctggtgggac agatcaatca
     2041 gcaggacccc ctgcggagat tcgatggcta cgtgagcgag agcgccacat ccaagaagat
     2101 cgcccacagc gtgttttcca agggcgattc tgcctacctg agcggcgacg tgctggtcat
     2161 ggatgagctg ggctacatgt atttcaggga ccgctctggc gatacctttc ggtggagagg
     2221 cgagaacgtg tctaccacag aggtggaggg cgtgctgagc aggctgctgg gacagacaga
     2281 cgtggccgtg tacggcgtgg cagtgcctgg agtggagggc aaggcaggca tggccgccgt
     2341 ggccgaccct cacagcctgc tggatccaaa tgccatctat caggagctgc agaaggtgct
     2401 ggcaccatac gcaaggccca tcttcctgag actgctgcca caggtggaca ccacaggcac
     2461 cttcaagatc cagaagacaa ggctgcagag ggagggattt gacccaaggc agacctctga
     2521 tcgcctgttc tttctggacc tgaagcaggg ccactatctg cctctgaacg aggccgtgta
     2581 cacacgcatc tgcagcggcg cctttgccct ggacccagct ttcttgtaca aagttggcat
     2641 tataagaaag cattgcttat caatttgttg caacgaacag gtcactatca gtcaaaataa
     2701 aatcattatt tgccatccag ctgatatccc ctatagtgag tcgtattaca tggtcatagc
     2761 tgtttcctgg cagctctggc ccgtgtctca aaatctctga tgttacattg cacaagataa
     2821 aaatatatca tcatgaacaa taaaactgtc tgcttacata aacagtaata caaggggtgt
     2881 tatgagccat attcaacggg aaacgtcgag gccgcgatta aattccaaca tggatgctga
     2941 tttatatggg tataaatggg ctcgcgataa tgtcgggcaa tcaggtgcga caatctatcg
     3001 cttgtatggg aagcccgatg cgccagagtt gtttctgaaa catggcaaag gtagcgttgc
     3061 caatgatgtt acagatgaga tggtcagact aaactggctg acggaattta tgcctcttcc
     3121 gaccatcaag cattttatcc gtactcctga tgatgcatgg ttactcacca ctgcgatccc
     3181 cggaaaaaca gcattccagg tattagaaga atatcctgat tcaggtgaaa atattgttga
     3241 tgcgctggca gtgttcctgc gccggttgca ttcgattcct gtttgtaatt gtccttttaa
     3301 cagcgatcgc gtatttcgtc tcgctcaggc gcaatcacga atgaataacg gtttggttga
     3361 tgcgagtgat tttgatgacg agcgtaatgg ctggcctgtt gaacaagtct ggaaagaaat
     3421 gcataaactt ttgccattct caccggattc agtcgtcact catggtgatt tctcacttga
     3481 taaccttatt tttgacgagg ggaaattaat aggttgtatt gatgttggac gagtcggaat
     3541 cgcagaccga taccaggatc ttgccatcct atggaactgc ctcggtgagt tttctccttc
     3601 attacagaaa cggctttttc aaaaatatgg tattgataat cctgatatga ataaattgca
     3661 gtttcatttg atgctcgatg agtttttcta atcagaattg gttaattggt tgtaacactg
     3721 gcagagcatt acgctgactt gacgggacgg cgcaagctca tgaccaaaat cccttaacgt
     3781 gagttacgcg tcgttccact gagcgtcaga ccccgtagaa aagatcaaag gatcttcttg
     3841 agatcctttt tttctgcgcg taatctgctg cttgcaaaca aaaaaaccac cgctaccagc
     3901 ggtggtttgt ttgccggatc aagagctacc aactcttttt ccgaaggtaa ctggcttcag
     3961 cagagcgcag ataccaaata ctgttcttct agtgtagccg tagttaggcc accacttcaa
     4021 gaactctgta gcaccgccta catacctcgc tctgctaatc ctgttaccag tggctgctgc
     4081 cagtggcgat aagtcgtgtc ttaccgggtt ggactcaaga cgatagttac cggataaggc
     4141 gcagcggtcg ggctgaacgg ggggttcgtg cacacagccc agcttggagc gaacgaccta
     4201 caccgaactg agatacctac agcgtgagct atgagaaagc gccacgcttc ccgaagggag
     4261 aaaggcggac aggtatccgg taagcggcag ggtcggaaca ggagagcgca cgagggagct
     4321 tccaggggga aacgcctggt atctttatag tcctgtcggg tttcgccacc tctgacttga
     4381 gcgtcgattt ttgtgatgct cgtcaggggg gcggagccta tggaaaaacg ccagcaacgc
     4441 ggccttttta cggttcctgg ccttttgctg gccttttgct cacatgtt
//
