[The description below was written by a language model from this plasmid's Addgene catalogue record and the feature table of its GenBank file.]
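Description:
pDONR221_SLC27A1 is a Gateway entry clone built on the pDONR221 backbone (Thermo Fisher Scientific), carrying a codon-optimized open reading frame for human SLC27A1, the solute carrier also known as FATP1, FATP or ACSVL5. The circular construct is 4,488 bp, made up of a roughly 2.55 kb backbone and a 1,938 bp insert. It is maintained in E. coli through a high-copy ColE1/pUC-type origin of replication and selected with kanamycin via the aph(3')-Ia aminoglycoside phosphotransferase gene (KanR).

The feature table does not annotate the SLC27A1 ORF itself, but the space between the attL1 and attL2 sites matches the stated insert size, so the coding sequence lies between these two recombination sites. The attL sites are the substrates for LR Clonase, which transfers the ORF directionally into any attR-containing destination vector. Upstream of attL1, the rrnB T1 and T2 transcription terminators shield the insert from read-through transcription originating in the backbone. A T7 promoter sits just outside attL2 on the complementary strand, and M13 forward and reverse primer sites flank the cassette for sequence verification. Although the catalogue lists the vector type as mammalian expression, no mammalian promoter or polyadenylation signal is annotated, so the plasmid acts as a shuttle rather than an expression construct: expression depends on the promoter, tags and selection markers supplied by the chosen destination vector. It belongs to a consortium collection of SLC transporter clones and is intended for subcloning the ORF into custom expression vectors for transporter studies.
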