Addgene plasmid #132128: pDONR221_SLC27A1
Purpose: Gateway entry clone with codon-optimized ORF sequence for subcloning into custom expression vectors
Depositing lab: RESOLUTE Consortium & Giulio Superti-Furga. Depositing organization: CeMM Research Center for Molecular Medicine. Publication: The RESOLUTE consortium: unlocking SLC transporters for drug discovery. Superti-Furga G, Lackner D, Wiedmer T, Ingles-Prieto A, Barbosa B, Girardi E, Goldmann U, Gurtl B, Klavins K, Klimek C, Lindinger S, Lineiro-Retes E, Muller AC, Onstein S, Redinger G, Reil D, Sedlyarov V, Wolf G, Crawford M, Everley R, ... Steppan CM. Nat Rev Drug Discov. 2020 Jul;19(7):429-430. doi: 10.1038/d41573-020-00056-6. PubMed 32265506.
Backbone
  Vector backbone: pDONR221
  Backbone manufacturer: Thermo Fisher Scientific
  Backbone size w/o insert (bp): 2550
  Vector type: Mammalian Expression
Growth in bacteria
  Bacterial resistance: Kanamycin, 50 μg/mL
  Growth temperature: 37°C
  Growth strain: Stbl3
  Copy number: High Copy
Gene/Insert
  Gene/Insert name: SLC27A1 (alt name: FATP1, FATP, MGC71751, FLJ00336, ACSVL5)
  Species: H. sapiens (human)
  Insert size (bp): 1938
  Entrez Gene: SLC27A1 (a.k.a. FATP, FATP1, ACSVL5, FLJ00336, MGC71751)
  Cloning method: Gateway Cloning
  Sequencing primers: 5′ M13-fwd; 3′ M13-rev
Terms and licenses: Academic/Nonprofit Terms; Industry Terms
Depositor comments: For more information on the full Resolute plasmid collection, please see www.addgene.org/depositor-collections/re-solute/. Please provide your feedback on this plasmid to the RESOLUTE consortium by filling out their RESOLUTE repository feedback form: https://forms.office.com/Pages/ResponsePage.aspx?id=0e05yklzmkS7rjFGQL4N7z4feCLQvEJAmVcOCM_u885UN1JJRko0Ukg4TVQwNTZLOUxPQVJWT1NHUCQlQCN0PWcu
How to cite: pDONR221_SLC27A1 was a gift from RESOLUTE Consortium & Giulio Superti-Furga (Addgene plasmid # 132128 ; http://n2t.net/addgene:132128 ; RRID:Addgene_132128)
