>Addgene plasmid #132128 | pDONR221_SLC27A1 | depositor partial sequence | sequence record 253656 | Codon-optimized ORF of SLC27A1
ATGAGGGCACCTGGAGCAGGAGCAGCATCCGTGGTGTCTCTGGCCCTGCTGTGGCTGCTGGGACTGCCAT
GGACCTGGTCCGCCGCAGCCGCCCTGGGCGTGTATGTGGGATCTGGAGGATGGAGGTTCCTGAGGATCGT
GTGCAAGACAGCCCGGAGAGATCTGTTTGGCCTGAGCGTGCTGATCAGGGTGCGCCTGGAGCTGAGGCGC
CACCAGAGGGCCGGCCACACCATCCCCAGAATCTTCCAGGCAGTGGTGCAGAGGCAGCCTGAGAGACTGG
CCCTGGTGGATGCAGGAACCGGAGAGTGTTGGACATTTGCCCAGCTGGACGCCTACTCCAACGCCGTGGC
CAATCTGTTCCGGCAGCTGGGATTTGCACCAGGCGACGTGGTGGCCATCTTCCTGGAGGGCAGACCCGAG
TTTGTGGGACTGTGGCTGGGACTGGCAAAGGCAGGAATGGAGGCCGCCCTGCTGAACGTGAATCTGCGGA
GAGAGCCTCTGGCATTCTGCCTGGGCACCTCCGGAGCAAAGGCCCTGATCTTTGGAGGAGAGATGGTGGC
AGCAGTGGCAGAGGTGAGCGGACACCTGGGCAAGTCCCTGATCAAGTTCTGTTCTGGCGACCTGGGACCT
GAGGGAATCCTGCCAGACACCCACCTGCTGGATCCTCTGCTGAAGGAGGCAAGCACAGCACCACTGGCAC
AGATCCCTTCCAAGGGAATGGACGATAGGCTGTTCTACATCTATACCAGCGGAACCACAGGACTGCCAAA
GGCAGCCATCGTGGTGCACTCCCGGTACTATAGAATGGCCGCCTTTGGCCACCACGCATATAGGATGCAG
GCAGCAGACGTGCTGTACGATTGCCTGCCCCTGTATCACTCTGCCGGCAACATCATCGGCGTGGGCCAGT
GTCTGATCTACGGCCTGACCGTGGTGCTGAGGAAGAAGTTCAGCGCCTCCCGCTTTTGGGACGATTGCAT
CAAGTACAATTGTACAGTGGTGCAGTATATCGGCGAGATCTGCCGGTACCTGCTGAAGCAGCCAGTGAGA
GAGGCAGAGAGGCGCCACCGGGTGAGACTGGCAGTGGGAAACGGACTGAGGCCAGCAATCTGGGAGGAGT
TCACCGAGAGGTTTGGCGTGCGCCAGATCGGCGAGTTCTATGGCGCCACAGAGTGCAACTGTAGCATCGC
CAATATGGATGGCAAGGTCGGCTCCTGTGGCTTTAACTCTAGGATCCTGCCCCACGTGTACCCTATCCGC
CTGGTGAAAGTGAATGAGGATACCATGGAGCTGCTGAGAGACGCCCAGGGCCTGTGCATCCCATGTCAGG
CAGGAGAGCCAGGACTGCTGGTGGGACAGATCAATCAGCAGGACCCCCTGCGGAGATTCGATGGCTACGT
GAGCGAGAGCGCCACATCCAAGAAGATCGCCCACAGCGTGTTTTCCAAGGGCGATTCTGCCTACCTGAGC
GGCGACGTGCTGGTCATGGATGAGCTGGGCTACATGTATTTCAGGGACCGCTCTGGCGATACCTTTCGGT
GGAGAGGCGAGAACGTGTCTACCACAGAGGTGGAGGGCGTGCTGAGCAGGCTGCTGGGACAGACAGACGT
GGCCGTGTACGGCGTGGCAGTGCCTGGAGTGGAGGGCAAGGCAGGCATGGCCGCCGTGGCCGACCCTCAC
AGCCTGCTGGATCCAAATGCCATCTATCAGGAGCTGCAGAAGGTGCTGGCACCATACGCAAGGCCCATCT
TCCTGAGACTGCTGCCACAGGTGGACACCACAGGCACCTTCAAGATCCAGAAGACAAGGCTGCAGAGGGA
GGGATTTGACCCAAGGCAGACCTCTGATCGCCTGTTCTTTCTGGACCTGAAGCAGGGCCACTATCTGCCT
CTGAACGAGGCCGTGTACACACGCATCTGCAGCGGCGCCTTTGCCCTG
